>Addgene plasmid #161241 | pDONR221-SLC35B4_STOP | addgene full sequence | sequence record 479334 | Addgene NGS Result
GGGCGCTCTTCCGCTTCCTCGCTCACTGACTCGCTGCGCTCGGTCGTTCGGCTGCGGCGAGCGGTATCAG
CTCACTCAAAGGCGGTAATACGGTTATCCACAGAATCAGGGGATAACGCAGGAAAGAACATGTGAGCAAA
AGGCCAGCAAAAGGCCAGGAACCGTAAAAAGGCCGCGTTGCTGGCGTTTTTCCATAGGCTCCGCCCCCCT
GACGAGCATCACAAAAATCGACGCTCAAGTCAGAGGTGGCGAAACCCGACAGGACTATAAAGATACCAGG
CGTTTCCCCCTGGAAGCTCCCTCGTGCGCTCTCCTGTTCCGACCCTGCCGCTTACCGGATACCTGTCCGC
CTTTCTCCCTTCGGGAAGCGTGGCGCTTTCTCATAGCTCACGCTGTAGGTATCTCAGTTCGGTGTAGGTC
GTTCGCTCCAAGCTGGGCTGTGTGCACGAACCCCCCGTTCAGCCCGACCGCTGCGCCTTATCCGGTAACT
ATCGTCTTGAGTCCAACCCGGTAAGACACGACTTATCGCCACTGGCAGCAGCCACTGGTAACAGGATTAG
CAGAGCGAGGTATGTAGGCGGTGCTACAGAGTTCTTGAAGTGGTGGCCTAACTACGGCTACACTAGAAGA
ACAGTATTTGGTATCTGCGCTCTGCTGAAGCCAGTTACCTTCGGAAAAAGAGTTGGTAGCTCTTGATCCG
GCAAACAAACCACCGCTGGTAGCGGTGGTTTTTTTGTTTGCAAGCAGCAGATTACGCGCAGAAAAAAAGG
ATCTCAAGAAGATCCTTTGATCTTTTCTACGGGGTCTGACGCTCAGTGGAACGACGCGTAACTCACGTTA
AGGGATTTTGGTCATGAGCTTGCGCCGTCCCGTCAAGTCAGCGTAATGCTCTGCCAGTGTTACAACCAAT
TAACCAATTCTGATTAGAAAAACTCATCGAGCATCAAATGAAACTGCAATTTATTCATATCAGGATTATC
AATACCATATTTTTGAAAAAGCCGTTTCTGTAATGAAGGAGAAAACTCACCGAGGCAGTTCCATAGGATG
GCAAGATCCTGGTATCGGTCTGCGATTCCGACTCGTCCAACATCAATACAACCTATTAATTTCCCCTCGT
CAAAAATAAGGTTATCAAGTGAGAAATCACCATGAGTGACGACTGAATCCGGTGAGAATGGCAAAAGTTT
ATGCATTTCTTTCCAGACTTGTTCAACAGGCCAGCCATTACGCTCGTCATCAAAATCACTCGCATCAACC
AAACCGTTATTCATTCGTGATTGCGCCTGAGCGAGACGAAATACGCGATCGCTGTTAAAAGGACAATTAC
AAACAGGAATCGAATGCAACCGGCGCAGGAACACTGCCAGCGCATCAACAATATTTTCACCTGAATCAGG
ATATTCTTCTAATACCTGGAATGCTGTTTTTCCGGGGATCGCAGTGGTGAGTAACCATGCATCATCAGGA
GTACGGATAAAATGCTTGATGGTCGGAAGAGGCATAAATTCCGTCAGCCAGTTTAGTCTGACCATCTCAT
CTGTAACATCATTGGCAACGCTACCTTTGCCATGTTTCAGAAACAACTCTGGCGCATCGGGCTTCCCATA
CAAGCGATAGATTGTCGCACCTGATTGCCCGACATTATCGCGAGCCCATTTATACCCATATAAATCAGCA
TCCATGTTGGAATTTAATCGCGGCCTCGACGTTTCCCGTTGAATATGGCTCATAACACCCCTTGTATTAC
TGTTTATGTAAGCAGACAGTTTTATTGTTCATGATGATATATTTTTATCTTGTGCAATGTAACATCAGAG
ATTTTGAGACACGGGCCAGAGCTGCCAGGAAACAGCTATGACCATGTAATACGACTCACTATAGGGGATA
TCAGCTGGATGGCAAATAATGATTTTATTTTGACTGATAGTGACCTGTTCGTTGCAACAAATTGATAAGC
AATGCTTTCTTATAATGCCAACTTTGTACAAGAAAGCTGGGTCTTAATTCTTCTTAGAGTCCTTCTGGGG
CTCGGACTTTGTGGTGCCCAGATTGTTCCACACTTCTGTATACATCAGGGTGCCGATAAACACGAACAGT
GTGCCCAGCCAGTGCCACAGGGTAAAAGGGTTCTGGAAGTACAGGATAGAAAAGATCAGGGACACGAACT
TGCGCAGGGTCACCACCAGTGTCACGGTCAGGCTGGCACACTCTGTGGTCAGGATAAACACGCCCCTGAT
GCACACGTACTGTGTGATGATGTTCATCAGCAGGTAGAACCACATGATTGGCAGGGTCACGCCGATCACA
GGGATCTCATACAGCTCGGACTTATTAAACAGCACGGCGTGATCGTAGATGTCGCTGGCCAGAAACACGA
AGCCGGGCAGTGGCAGGGCGTGGTTATAGAACAGGGCCTCCTTGCTGTGCTTGCCGAACCGCTTGTACAG
TGTCTCCTGGAAGATGCCCATCCTGGCAGACATCAGCAGGGCGAAGGTCAGGGCGCCGATTCCCAGCAGC
CACCACACGAAGGCCTGGAAGCCATCATTCTCGCTCAGGGAGCTCTGAGATGTCACCTGCTTGGCAGACA
TAAAGGTACAGATGAAGATGCCCACGGACACCAGGGCGATGCTTGTATACTTAAAGATGGAGTATCTCTT
CTTCAGGATGATGATGCCCAGGATCATGTTGGCGATCAGGCTGCCAGACCGGAAGATCATGTGCAGGGGC
ATGGCGATATTCAGGTTCAGGGCGTAATTGTTCACCACGGACACTGTAAAGAACATGGTCACCATGATGG
CATAGTATCTGATTGGGATTGCAGGTGGCTTCCTTCCCAGGTCTGCCTCAAACAGGAAGCCCTCCACGGC
GATAAACAGGAACTGGGCGAAGGTCACGATATTGCCGCATCCAGGGTGCTTCCTTGCCAGCAGCTCCAGA
AAGATCACGTTGCTACAGCAGCCGGCGAACACCAGTCCCACTGCCAGGGCGGGCCTCATGGTGGAGCCTG
CTTTTTTGTACAAAGTTGGCATTATAAAAAAGCATTGCTCATCAATGTGTTGCAACGAACAGGTCACTAT
CAGTCAAAATAAAATCATTATTTGGGGCCCGAGCTTAAGACTGGCCGTCGTTTTACAACGTCGTGACTGG
GAAAACATCCATGCTAGCGTTAACGCGAGAGTAGGGAACTGCCAGGCATCAAATAAAACGAAAGGCTCAG
TCGGAAGACTGGGCCTTTCGTTTTATCTGTTGTTTGTCGGTGAACGCTCTCCTGAGTAGGACAAATCCGC
CGGGAGCGGATTTGAACGTTGTGAAGCAACGGCCCGGAGGGTGGCGGGCAGGACGCCCGCCATAAACTGC
CAGGCATCAAACTAAGCAGAAGGCCATCCTGACGGATGGCCTTTTTGCGTTTCTACAAACTCTTCCTGGC
TAGCGGTACGCGTATTAATTGCGTTGCGCTCACTGCCCGCTTTCCAGTCGGGAAACCTGTCGTGCCAGCT
GCATTAATGAATCGGCCAACGCGCGGGGAGAGGCGGTTTGCGTATT
Features (pLannotate 1.2.2; 10 found; start..end, strand, type, name):
    189..777     -  rep_origin     ori: high-copy-number ColE1/pMB1/pBR322/pUC origin of replication
    924..1733    -  CDS            KanR: aminoglycoside phosphotransferase; aph(3')-Ia; confers resistance to kanamycin in bacteria or G418 (Geneticin®) in eukaryotes
   1867..1885    +  promoter       T7 promoter: promoter for bacteriophage T7 RNA polymerase
   1903..2002    +  protein_bind   attL2: mutant version of attL; recombination site for the Gateway® LR reaction LR Clonase™
   2007..2999    -  CDS            SLC35B4: S35B4_HUMAN - Also known as YEA4. Experimental evidence at protein level: Swiss-Prot protein existence level 1. Sugar transporter that specifically mediates the transport of UDP-xylose (UDP-Xyl) and UDP-N-acetylglucosamine (UDP-GlcNAc) from cytosol into Golgi. From Homo sapiens (Human).
   3005..3104    -  protein_bind   attL1: mutant version of attL; recombination site for the Gateway® LR reaction LR Clonase™
   3120..3156    +  CDS            lacZα (fragment): LacZα fragment of β-galactosidase; lacZ fragment
   3203..3246    -  terminator     rrnB T1 terminator: Escherichia coli rrnB; transcription terminator T1 from the E. coli rrnB gene
   3378..3405    +  terminator     rrnB T2 terminator: transcription terminator T2 from the E. coli rrnB gene
   3460..6       -  CDS            lacI (fragment) (across the origin): lac repressor; lacI; The lac repressor binds to the lac operator to inhibit transcription in E. coli. This inhibition can be relieved by adding lactose or isopropyl-β-D-thiogalactopyranoside (IPTG).
