>Addgene plasmid #161241 | pDONR221-SLC35B4_STOP | analyzer sequence | sequence record 312416
CTTTCCTGCGTTATCCCCTGATTCTGTGGATAACCGTATTACCGCCTTTGAGTGAGCTGATACCGCTCGC
CGCAGCCGAACGACCGAGCGCAGCGAGTCAGTGAGCGAGGAAGCGGAAGAGCGCCCAATACGCAAACCGC
CTCTCCCCGCGCGTTGGCCGATTCATTAATGCAGCTGGCACGACAGGTTTCCCGACTGGAAAGCGGGCAG
TGAGCGCAACGCAATTAATACGCGTACCGCTAGCCAGGAAGAGTTTGTAGAAACGCAAAAAGGCCATCCG
TCAGGATGGCCTTCTGCTTAGTTTGATGCCTGGCAGTTTATGGCGGGCGTCCTGCCCGCCACCCTCCGGG
CCGTTGCTTCACAACGTTCAAATCCGCTCCCGGCGGATTTGTCCTACTCAGGAGAGCGTTCACCGACAAA
CAACAGATAAAACGAAAGGCCCAGTCTTCCGACTGAGCCTTTCGTTTTATTTGATGCCTGGCAGTTCCCT
ACTCTCGCGTTAACGCTAGCATGGATGTTTTCCCAGTCACGACGTTGTAAAACGACGGCCAGTCTTAAGC
TCGGGCCCCAAATAATGATTTTATTTTGACTGATAGTGACCTGTTCGTTGCAACACATTGATGAGCAATG
CTTTTTTATAATGCCAACTTTGTACAAAAAAGCAGGCTCCACCATGAGGCCCGCCCTGGCAGTGGGACTG
GTGTTCGCCGGCTGCTGTAGCAACGTGATCTTTCTGGAGCTGCTGGCAAGGAAGCACCCTGGATGCGGCA
ATATCGTGACCTTCGCCCAGTTCCTGTTTATCGCCGTGGAGGGCTTCCTGTTTGAGGCAGACCTGGGAAG
GAAGCCACCTGCAATCCCAATCAGATACTATGCCATCATGGTGACCATGTTCTTTACAGTGTCCGTGGTG
AACAATTACGCCCTGAACCTGAATATCGCCATGCCCCTGCACATGATCTTCCGGTCTGGCAGCCTGATCG
CCAACATGATCCTGGGCATCATCATCCTGAAGAAGAGATACTCCATCTTTAAGTATACAAGCATCGCCCT
GGTGTCCGTGGGCATCTTCATCTGTACCTTTATGTCTGCCAAGCAGGTGACATCTCAGAGCTCCCTGAGC
GAGAATGATGGCTTCCAGGCCTTCGTGTGGTGGCTGCTGGGAATCGGCGCCCTGACCTTCGCCCTGCTGA
TGTCTGCCAGGATGGGCATCTTCCAGGAGACACTGTACAAGCGGTTCGGCAAGCACAGCAAGGAGGCCCT
GTTCTATAACCACGCCCTGCCACTGCCCGGCTTCGTGTTTCTGGCCAGCGACATCTACGATCACGCCGTG
CTGTTTAATAAGTCCGAGCTGTATGAGATCCCTGTGATCGGCGTGACCCTGCCAATCATGTGGTTCTACC
TGCTGATGAACATCATCACACAGTACGTGTGCATCAGGGGCGTGTTTATCCTGACCACAGAGTGTGCCAG
CCTGACCGTGACACTGGTGGTGACCCTGCGCAAGTTCGTGTCCCTGATCTTTTCTATCCTGTACTTCCAG
AACCCTTTTACCCTGTGGCACTGGCTGGGCACACTGTTCGTGTTTATCGGCACCCTGATGTATACAGAAG
TGTGGAACAATCTGGGCACCACAAAGTCCGAGCCCCAGAAGGACTCTAAGAAGAATTAAGACCCAGCTTT
CTTGTACAAAGTTGGCATTATAAGAAAGCATTGCTTATCAATTTGTTGCAACGAACAGGTCACTATCAGT
CAAAATAAAATCATTATTTGCCATCCAGCTGATATCCCCTATAGTGAGTCGTATTACATGGTCATAGCTG
TTTCCTGGCAGCTCTGGCCCGTGTCTCAAAATCTCTGATGTTACATTGCACAAGATAAAATAATATCATC
ATGAACAATAAAACTGTCTGCTTACATAAACAGTAATACAAGGGGTGTTATGAGCCATATTCAACGGGAA
ACGTCGAGGCCGCGATTAAATTCCAACATGGATGCTGATTTATATGGGTATAAATGGGCTCGCGATAATG
TCGGGCAATCAGGTGCGACAATCTATCGCTTGTATGGGAAGCCCGATGCGCCAGAGTTGTTTCTGAAACA
TGGCAAAGGTAGCGTTGCCAATGATGTTACAGATGAGATGGTCAGACTAAACTGGCTGACGGAATTTATG
CCTCTTCCGACCATCAAGCATTTTATCCGTACTCCTGATGATGCATGGTTACTCACCACTGCGATCCCCG
GAAAAACAGCATTCCAGGTATTAGAAGAATATCCTGATTCAGGTGAAAATATTGTTGATGCGCTGGCAGT
GTTCCTGCGCCGGTTGCATTCGATTCCTGTTTGTAATTGTCCTTTTAACAGCGATCGCGTATTTCGTCTC
GCTCAGGCGCAATCACGAATGAATAACGGTTTGGTTGATGCGAGTGATTTTGATGACGAGCGTAATGGCT
GGCCTGTTGAACAAGTCTGGAAAGAAATGCATAAACTTTTGCCATTCTCACCGGATTCAGTCGTCACTCA
TGGTGATTTCTCACTTGATAACCTTATTTTTGACGAGGGGAAATTAATAGGTTGTATTGATGTTGGACGA
GTCGGAATCGCAGACCGATACCAGGATCTTGCCATCCTATGGAACTGCCTCGGTGAGTTTTCTCCTTCAT
TACAGAAACGGCTTTTTCAAAAATATGGTATTGATAATCCTGATATGAATAAATTGCAGTTTCATTTGAT
GCTCGATGAGTTTTTCTAATCAGAATTGGTTAATTGGTTGTAACACTGGCAGAGCATTACGCTGACTTGA
CGGGACGGCGCAAGCTCATGACCAAAATCCCTTAACGTGAGTTACGCGTCGTTCCACTGAGCGTCAGACC
CCGTAGAAAAGATCAAAGGATCTTCTTGAGATCCTTTTTTTCTGCGCGTAATCTGCTGCTTGCAAACAAA
AAAACCACCGCTACCAGCGGTGGTTTGTTTGCCGGATCAAGAGCTACCAACTCTTTTTCCGAAGGTAACT
GGCTTCAGCAGAGCGCAGATACCAAATACTGTTCTTCTAGTGTAGCCGTAGTTAGGCCACCACTTCAAGA
ACTCTGTAGCACCGCCTACATACCTCGCTCTGCTAATCCTGTTACCAGTGGCTGCTGCCAGTGGCGATAA
GTCGTGTCTTACCGGGTTGGACTCAAGACGATAGTTACCGGATAAGGCGCAGCGGTCGGGCTGAACGGGG
GGTTCGTGCACACAGCCCAGCTTGGAGCGAACGACCTACACCGAACTGAGATACCTACAGCGTGAGCTAT
GAGAAAGCGCCACGCTTCCCGAAGGGAGAAAGGCGGACAGGTATCCGGTAAGCGGCAGGGTCGGAACAGG
AGAGCGCACGAGGGAGCTTCCAGGGGGAAACGCCTGGTATCTTTATAGTCCTGTCGGGTTTCGCCACCTC
TGACTTGAGCGTCGATTTTTGTGATGCTCGTCAGGGGGGCGGAGCCTATGGAAAAACGCCAGCAACGCGG
CCTTTTTACGGTTCCTGGCCTTTTGCTGGCCTTTTGCTCACATGTT
Features (pLannotate 1.2.2; 10 found; start..end, strand, type, name):
    121..213     +  CDS            lacI (fragment): lac repressor; lacI; The lac repressor binds to the lac operator to inhibit transcription in E. coli. This inhibition can be relieved by adding lactose or isopropyl-β-D-thiogalactopyranoside (IPTG).
    268..295     -  terminator     rrnB T2 terminator: transcription terminator T2 from the E. coli rrnB gene
    427..470     +  terminator     rrnB T1 terminator: Escherichia coli rrnB; transcription terminator T1 from the E. coli rrnB gene
    517..553     -  CDS            lacZα (fragment): LacZα fragment of β-galactosidase; lacZ fragment
    569..668     +  protein_bind   attL1: mutant version of attL; recombination site for the Gateway® LR reaction LR Clonase™
    674..1666    +  CDS            SLC35B4: S35B4_HUMAN - Also known as YEA4. Experimental evidence at protein level: Swiss-Prot protein existence level 1. Sugar transporter that specifically mediates the transport of UDP-xylose (UDP-Xyl) and UDP-N-acetylglucosamine (UDP-GlcNAc) from cytosol into Golgi. From Homo sapiens (Human).
   1671..1770    -  protein_bind   attL2: mutant version of attL; recombination site for the Gateway® LR reaction LR Clonase™
   1788..1806    -  promoter       T7 promoter: promoter for bacteriophage T7 RNA polymerase
   1940..2749    +  CDS            KanR: aminoglycoside phosphotransferase; aph(3')-Ia; confers resistance to kanamycin in bacteria or G418 (Geneticin®) in eukaryotes
   2896..3484    +  rep_origin     ori: high-copy-number ColE1/pMB1/pBR322/pUC origin of replication
