[The description below was written by a language model from this plasmid's Addgene catalogue record and pLannotate feature annotations shown in this document.]
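Description:
pDONR221-SLC35B4_STOP is a Gateway entry clone built on the commercial pDONR221 donor backbone and carrying a codon-optimized open reading frame for human SLC35B4 (also known as YEA4), a solute carrier annotated as a Golgi nucleotide-sugar transporter that moves UDP-xylose and UDP-N-acetylglucosamine from the cytosol into the Golgi. The plasmid is about 3.5 kb, replicates in E. coli from a high-copy ColE1/pUC-type origin, and is selected with kanamycin through an aph(3')-Ia resistance gene. Although the catalogue lists the vector type as mammalian expression, the annotated features show no eukaryotic promoter or polyadenylation signal, so the clone is a shuttle for the ORF rather than an expression construct in its own right.

The roughly 1 kb ORF lies between attL1 and attL2 sites, the recombination sites used by LR Clonase to transfer an insert directionally into attR-containing destination vectors of the user's choice. The rrnB T1 and T2 terminators lie upstream of attL1, where they shield the insert from read-through transcription in bacteria. A T7 promoter sits beyond attL2 and points back toward the insert. Short lacZα and lacI fragments are backbone remnants with no evident function. The two sequence records have the same length and show the same features in opposite orientations.

This version retains a stop codon at the end of the ORF, so it suits expression of untagged or N-terminally tagged protein; a companion clone without the stop codon exists for C-terminal fusions. The plasmid belongs to a consortium-generated collection of SLC transporter clones intended to support functional and drug-discovery studies of this protein family.
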