Addgene plasmid #161241: pDONR221-SLC35B4_STOP
Purpose: Gateway entry clone with codon-optimized ORF sequence for subcloning into custom expression vectors. Contains a STOP codon at the end of the codon-optimized ORF sequence.
Depositing lab: RESOLUTE Consortium & Giulio Superti-Furga. Depositing organization: CeMM Research Center for Molecular Medicine. Publication: The RESOLUTE consortium: unlocking SLC transporters for drug discovery. Superti-Furga G, Lackner D, Wiedmer T, Ingles-Prieto A, Barbosa B, Girardi E, Goldmann U, Gurtl B, Klavins K, Klimek C, Lindinger S, Lineiro-Retes E, Muller AC, Onstein S, Redinger G, Reil D, Sedlyarov V, Wolf G, Crawford M, Everley R, ... Steppan CM. Nat Rev Drug Discov. 2020 Jul;19(7):429-430. doi: 10.1038/d41573-020-00056-6. PubMed 32265506.
Backbone
  Vector backbone: pDONR221
  Backbone manufacturer: ThermoFisher Scientific
  Backbone size w/o insert (bp): 2550
  Vector type: Mammalian Expression
Growth in bacteria
  Bacterial resistance: Kanamycin, 50 μg/mL
  Growth temperature: 37°C
  Growth strain: NEB Stable
  Copy number: High Copy
Gene/Insert
  Gene/Insert name: SLC35B4 (alt name: FLJ14697, YEA4)
  Species: H. sapiens (human)
  Insert size (bp): 996
  Entrez Gene: SLC35B4 (a.k.a. PSEC0055, YEA, YEA4)
  Cloning method: Gateway Cloning
  Sequencing primers: 5′ M13-fwd; 3′ M13-rev
Terms and licenses: Academic/Nonprofit Terms; Industry Terms
Depositor comments: This plasmid contains a STOP codon at the end of the codon-optimized ORF. For the version of this plasmid that does not contain a STOP codon, please see Addgene plasmid 132075 For more information on the full Resolute plasmid collection, please see www.addgene.org/depositor-collections/re-solute/. Please provide your feedback on this plasmid to the RESOLUTE consortium by filling out their RESOLUTE repository feedback form: https://forms.office.com/Pages/ResponsePage.aspx?id=0e05yklzmkS7rjFGQL4N7z4feCLQvEJAmVcOCM_u885UN1JJRko0Ukg4TVQwNTZLOUxPQVJWT1NHUCQlQCN0PWcu
How to cite: pDONR221-SLC35B4_STOP was a gift from RESOLUTE Consortium & Giulio Superti-Furga (Addgene plasmid # 161241 ; http://n2t.net/addgene:161241 ; RRID:Addgene_161241)
