>Addgene plasmid #161241 | pDONR221-SLC35B4_STOP | depositor partial sequence | sequence record 312417 | Codon-optimized ORF of SLC35B4
ATGAGGCCCGCCCTGGCAGTGGGACTGGTGTTCGCCGGCTGCTGTAGCAACGTGATCTTTCTGGAGCTGC
TGGCAAGGAAGCACCCTGGATGCGGCAATATCGTGACCTTCGCCCAGTTCCTGTTTATCGCCGTGGAGGG
CTTCCTGTTTGAGGCAGACCTGGGAAGGAAGCCACCTGCAATCCCAATCAGATACTATGCCATCATGGTG
ACCATGTTCTTTACAGTGTCCGTGGTGAACAATTACGCCCTGAACCTGAATATCGCCATGCCCCTGCACA
TGATCTTCCGGTCTGGCAGCCTGATCGCCAACATGATCCTGGGCATCATCATCCTGAAGAAGAGATACTC
CATCTTTAAGTATACAAGCATCGCCCTGGTGTCCGTGGGCATCTTCATCTGTACCTTTATGTCTGCCAAG
CAGGTGACATCTCAGAGCTCCCTGAGCGAGAATGATGGCTTCCAGGCCTTCGTGTGGTGGCTGCTGGGAA
TCGGCGCCCTGACCTTCGCCCTGCTGATGTCTGCCAGGATGGGCATCTTCCAGGAGACACTGTACAAGCG
GTTCGGCAAGCACAGCAAGGAGGCCCTGTTCTATAACCACGCCCTGCCACTGCCCGGCTTCGTGTTTCTG
GCCAGCGACATCTACGATCACGCCGTGCTGTTTAATAAGTCCGAGCTGTATGAGATCCCTGTGATCGGCG
TGACCCTGCCAATCATGTGGTTCTACCTGCTGATGAACATCATCACACAGTACGTGTGCATCAGGGGCGT
GTTTATCCTGACCACAGAGTGTGCCAGCCTGACCGTGACACTGGTGGTGACCCTGCGCAAGTTCGTGTCC
CTGATCTTTTCTATCCTGTACTTCCAGAACCCTTTTACCCTGTGGCACTGGCTGGGCACACTGTTCGTGT
TTATCGGCACCCTGATGTATACAGAAGTGTGGAACAATCTGGGCACCACAAAGTCCGAGCCCCAGAAGGA
CTCTAAGAAGAATTAA
